>Addgene plasmid #205664 | LBAPCW | addgene full sequence | sequence record 409390 | Addgene NGS Result
TGGAAGGGCTAATTCACTCCCAAAGAAGACAAGATATCCTTGATCTGTGGATCTACCACACACAAGGCTA
CTTCCCTGATTAGCAGAACTACACACCAGGGCCAGGGGTCAGATATCCACTGACCTTTGGATGGTGCTAC
AAGCTAGTACCAGTTGAGCCAGATAAGGTAGAAGAGGCCAATAAAGGAGAGAACACCAGCTTGTTACACC
CTGTGAGCCTGCATGGGATGGATGACCCGGAGAGAGAAGTGTTAGAGTGGAGGTTTGACAGCCGCCTAGC
ATTTCATCACGTGGCCCGAGAGCTGCATCCGGAGTACTTCAAGAACTGCTGATATCGAGCTTGCTACAAG
GGACTTTCCGCTGGGGACTTTCCAGGGAGGCGTGGCCTGGGCGGGACTGGGGAGTGGCGAGCCCTCAGAT
CCTGCATATAAGCAGCTGCTTTTTGCCTGTACTGGGTCTCTCTGGTTAGACCAGATCTGAGCCTGGGAGC
TCTCTGGCTAACTAGGGAACCCACTGCTTAAGCCTCAATAAAGCTTGCCTTGAGTGCTTCAAGTAGTGTG
TGCCCGTCTGTTGTGTGACTCTGGTAACTAGAGATCCCTCAGACCCTTTTAGTCAGTGTGGAAAATCTCT
AGCAGTGGCGCCCGAACAGGGACTTGAAAGCGAAAGGGAAACCAGAGGAGCTCTCTCGACGCAGGACTCG
GCTTGCTGAAGCGCGCACGGCAAGAGGCGAGGGGCGGCGACTGGTGAGTACGCCAAAAATTTTGACTAGC
GGAGGCTAGAAGGAGAGAGATGGGTGCGAGAGCGTCAGTATTAAGCGGGGGAGAATTAGATCGCGATGGG
AAAAAATTCGGTTAAGGCCAGGGGGAAAGAAAAAATATAAATTAAAACATATAGTATGGGCAAGCAGGGA
GCTAGAACGATTCGCAGTTAATCCTGGCCTGTTAGAAACATCAGAAGGCTGTAGACAAATACTGGGACAG
CTACAACCATCCCTTCAGACAGGATCAGAAGAACTTAGATCATTATATAATACAGTAGCAACCCTCTATT
GTGTGCATCAAAGGATAGAGATAAAAGACACCAAGGAAGCTTTAGACAAGATAGAGGAAGAGCAAAACAA
AAGTAAGACCACCGCACAGCAAGCGGCCGGCCGCTGATCTTCAGACCTGGAGGAGGAGATATGAGGGACA
ATTGGAGAAGTGAATTATATAAATATAAAGTAGTAAAAATTGAACCATTAGGAGTAGCACCCACCAAGGC
AAAGAGAAGAGTGGTGCAGAGAGAAAAAAGAGCAGTGGGAATAGGAGCTTTGTTCCTTGGGTTCTTGGGA
GCAGCAGGAAGCACTATGGGCGCAGCGTCAATGACGCTGACGGTACAGGCCAGACAATTATTGTCTGGTA
TAGTGCAGCAGCAGAACAATTTGCTGAGGGCTATTGAGGCGCAACAGCATCTGTTGCAACTCACAGTCTG
GGGCATCAAGCAGCTCCAGGCAAGAATCCTGGCTGTGGAAAGATACCTAAAGGATCAACAGCTCCTGGGG
ATTTGGGGTTGCTCTGGAAAACTCATTTGCACCACTGCTGTGCCTTGGAATGCTAGTTGGAGTAATAAAT
CTCTGGAACAGATTTGGAATCACACGACCTGGATGGAGTGGGACAGAGAAATTAACAATTACACAAGCTT
AATACACTCCTTAATTGAAGAATCGCAAAACCAGCAAGAAAAGAATGAACAAGAATTATTGGAATTAGAT
AAATGGGCAAGTTTGTGGAATTGGTTTAACATAACAAATTGGCTGTGGTATATAAAATTATTCATAATGA
TAGTAGGAGGCTTGGTAGGTTTAAGAATAGTTTTTGCTGTACTTTCTATAGTGAATAGAGTTAGGCAGGG
ATATTCACCATTATCGTTTCAGACCCACCTCCCAACCCCGAGGGGACCCGACAGGCCCGAAGGAATAGAA
GAAGAAGGTGGAGAGAGAGACAGAGACAGATCCATTCGATTAGTGAACGGATCTCGACGGTATCGCCTTT
AAAAGAAAAGGGGGGATTGGGGGGTACAGTGCAGGGGAAAGAATAGTAGACATAATAGCAACAGACATAC
AAACTAAAGAATTACAAAAACAAATTACAAAAATTCAAAATTTTCGGGTTTATTACAGGGACAGCAGAGA
TCCAGTTTATCGATAGTCGTTACATAACTTACGGTAAATGGCCCGCCTGGCTGACCGCCCAACGACCCCC
GCCCATTGACGTCAATAGTAACGCCAATAGGGACTTTCCATTGACGTCAATGGGTGGAGTATTTACGGTA
AACTGCCCACTTGGCAGTACATCAAGTGTATCATATGCCAAGTACGCCCCCTATTGACGTCAATGACGGT
AAATGGCCCGCCTGGCATTGTGCCCAGTACATGACCTTATGGGACTTTCCTACTTGGCAGTACATCTACG
TATTAGTCATCGCTATTACCATGGTCGAGGTGAGCCCCACGTTCTGCTTCACTCTCCCCATCTCCCCCCC
CTCCCCACCCCCAATTTTGTATTTATTTATTTTTTAATTATTTTGTGCAGCGATGGGGGCGGGGGGGGGG
GGGGGGCGCGCGCCAGGCGGGGCGGGGCGGGGCGAGGGGCGGGGCGGGGCGAGGCGGAGAGGTGCGGCGG
CAGCCAATCAGAGCGGCGCGCTCCGAAAGTTTCCTTTTATGGCGAGGCGGCGGCGGCGGCGGCCCTATAA
AAAGCGAAGCGCGCGGCGGGCGGGAGTCGCTGCGACGCTGCCTTCGCCCCGTGCCCCGCTCCGCCGCCGC
CTCGCGCCGCCCGCCCCGGCTCTGACTGACCGCGTTACTCCCACAGGTGAGCGGGCGGGACGGCCCTTCT
CCTCCGGGCTGTAATTAGCTGAGCAAGAGGTAAGGGTTTAAGGGATGGTTGGTTGGTGGGGTATTAATGT
TTAATTACCTGTTTTACAGGCCTGAAATCACTTGGTTTTAGGTTGGAGCGCTTCGACTAGGGATAACAGG
GTAATTGTTTGAATGAGGCTTCAGTACTTTACAGAATCGTTGCCTGCACATCTTGGAAACACTTGCTGGG
ATTACTTCGACTTCTTAACCCAACAGAAGGCTCGAGAAGGTATATTGCTGTTGACAGGATCCACATTAAC
AACTTTAAGTCCAGCAATTTGAGTTAAGGGTGTTGCTCTCAATGATTTCACTAATGGTTCAATTTTTAAT
TTCTTTTCTTCTGGTTCAAAATTCAAGTTTCAAGTGAAAGTGTAATATGCACCCATTTCTTTCAATAAAT
CTTCTAAATAGTCCACTAATGTTTTATTTTGTTTTTTACAAAATCAAGCAGCCTCTGCTATCAATATAGA
ACCTTGTATTCCATCTTTATCTCTAGCTGAGTCATCAATTACATATCCATAACTTTCTTCATAAGCAAAA
ACAAAATTTAATCCGTTATCTTCTTCTTTAGCAATTTCTCTACCCATTCATTTCAATCCAGTTAAAGTTT
TTACAATCTTAACTCCATATTTTTCCTGAGCGATTCTATCACCCAAATCACTTGTTACAAAACTTGAATA
TAGAGCCGGATTTTTTGGAATGCTATTTAAGCGTTTTAGATTTGATAATTTTCAATCAATTAAAATTGGT
CCTGTTTGATTTCCATCTAATCTTACAAAATGACCATCATGTTTTATTGCCATTCCAAATCTGTCAGCAT
CTGGGTCATTCATAATAATAATATCTGCATCATGTTTAATACCATATTCAAGCGGTATTTTTCATGCAGG
ATCAAATTCTGGATTTGGATTTACAACATTTTTCAATGTTTCATCTTCAAATGCACGATCTTCACCCTCA
ATAACGTTATATCCTGATTCACGTAATCTTTTTGGGGTAAATTTAGTTCCTGTTCCATTAACTGCGCTAA
AAATAGGGCCCTGCCTCGGACTTCAAGGGGCTAGAATTCGAGCAATTATCTTGTTTACTAAAACTGAATA
CCTTGCTATCTCTTTGATACATTTTTACAAAGCTGAATTAAAATGGTATAAATTAAATCACTTTTTTCAA
TTCTACCGGGTAGGGGAGGCGCTTTTCCCAAGGCAGTCTGGAGCATGCGCTTTAGCAGCCCCGCTGGGCA
CTTGGCGCTACACAAGTGGCCTCTGGCCTCGCACACATTCCACATCCACCGGTAGGCGCCAACCGGCTCC
GTTCTTTGGTGGCCCCTTCGCGCCACCTTCTACTCCTCCCCTAGTCAGGAAGTTCCCCCCCGCCCCGCAG
CTCGCGTCGTGCAGGACGTGACAAATGGAAGTAGCACGTCTCACTAGTCTCGTGCAGATGGACAGCACCG
CTGAGCAATGGAAGCGGGTAGGCCTTTGGGGCAGCGGCCAATAGCAGCTTTGCTCCTTCGCTTTCTGGGC
TCAGAGGCTGGGAAGGGGTGGGTCCGGGGGCGGGCTCAGGGGCGGGCTCAGGGGCGGGGCGGGCGCCCGA
AGGTCCTCCGGAGGCCCGGCATTCTGCACGCTTCAAAAGCGCACGTCTGCCGCGCTGTTCTCCTCTTCCT
CATCTCCGGGCCTTTCGACCTTTAATTAACCACCATGGTGAGCAAGGGCGAGGAGGATAACATGGCCATC
ATCAAGGAGTTCATGCGCTTCAAGGTGCACATGGAGGGCTCCGTGAACGGCCACGAGTTCGAGATCGAGG
GCGAGGGCGAGGGCCGCCCCTACGAGGGCACCCAGACCGCCAAGCTGAAGGTGACCAAGGGTGGCCCCCT
GCCCTTCGCCTGGGACATCCTGTCCCCTCAGTTCATGTACGGCTCCAAGGCATACGTGAAGCACCCCGCC
GACATCCCCGACTACTTGAAGCTGTCCTTCCCCGAGGGCTTCAACTGGGAGCGCGTGATGAACTTCGAGG
ACGGCGGCGTGGTGACCGTGACCCAGGACTCCTCCCTACAGGACGGCGAGTTCATCTACAAGGTGAAGCT
GCGCGGCACCAACTTCCCCTCCGACGGCCCCGTAATGCAGTGTCGTACAATGGGCTGGGAGGCTTCCACT
GAGCGGATGTACCCCGAGGACGGTGCCCTGAAGGGCGAGATCAAGCAGAGGCTGAAGCTGAAGGACGGCG
GCCACTACGACGCTGAAGTCAAGACCACCTACAAGGCCAAGAAGCCCGTGCAGCTGCCCGGAGCCTACAA
CGTGGACATCAAGTTGGACATCCTTTCCCACAACGAGGACTACACCATCGTGGAACAGTACGAACGCGCC
GAGGGCCGCCACTCCACCGGCGGCATGGACGAGCTGTACAAGTAGGTTTAAACATCAACCTCTGGATTAC
AAAATTTGTGAAAGATTGACTGGTATTCTTAACTATGTTGCTCCTTTTACGCTATGTGGATACGCTGCTT
TAATGCCTTTGTATCATGCTATTGCTTCCCGTATGGCTTTCATTTTCTCCTCCTTGTATAAATCCTGGTT
GCTGTCTCTTTATGAGGAGTTGTGGCCCGTTGTCAGGCAACGTGGCGTGGTGTGCACTGTGTTTGCTGAC
GCAACCCCCACTGGTTGGGGCATTGCCACCACCTGTCAGCTCCTTTCCGGGACTTTCGCTTTCCCCCTCC
CTATTGCCACGGCGGAACTCATCGCCGCCTGCCTTGCCCGCTGCTGGACAGGGGCTCGGCTGTTGGGCAC
TGACAATTCCGTGGTGTTGTCGGGGAAGCTGACGTCCTTTCCATGGCTGCTCGCCTGTGTTGCCACCTGG
ATTCTGCGCGGGACGTCCTTCTGCTACGTCCCTTCGGCCCTCAATCCAGCGGACCTTCCTTCCCGCGGCC
TGCTGCCGGCTCTGCGGCCTCTTCCGCGTCTTCGCCTTCGCCCTCAGACGAGTCGGATCTCCCTTTGGGC
CGCCTCCCCGCCTGGCCTGCAGGGGTACCTTTAAGACCAATGACTTACAAGGCAGCTGTAGATCTTAGCC
ACTTTTTAAAAGAAAAGAGGGGACTGGAAGGGCTAATTCACTCCCAACGAAGACAAGATATCCTTGATCT
GTGGATCTACCACACACAAGGCTACTTCCCTGATTAGCAGAACTACACACCAGGGCCAGGGGTCAGATAT
CCACTGACCTTTGGATGGTGCTACAAGCTAGTACCAGTTGAGCCAGATAAGGTAGAAGAGGCCAATAAAG
GAGAGAACACCAGCTTGTTACACCCTGTGAGCCTGCATGGGATGGATGACCCGGAGAGAGAAGTGTTAGA
GTGGAGGTTTGACAGCCGCCTAGCATTTCATCACGTGGCCCGAGAGCTGCATCCGGAGTACTTCAAGAAC
TGCTGATATCGAGCTTGCTACAAGGGACTTTCCGCTGGGGACTTTCCAGGGAGGCGTGGCCTGGGCGGGA
CTGGGGAGTGGCGAGCCCTCAGATCCTGCATATAAGCAGCTGCTTTTTGCCTGTACTGGGTCTCTCTGGT
TAGACCAGATCTGAGCCTGGGAGCTCTCTGGCTAACTAGGGAACCCACTGCTTAAGCCTCAATAAAGCTT
GCCTTGAGTGCTTCAAGTAGTGTGTGCCCGTCTGTTGTGTGACTCTGGTAACTAGAGATCCCTCAGACCC
TTTTAGTCAGTGTGGAAAATCTCTAGCAGTAGTAGTTCATGTCATCTTATTATTCAGTATTTATAACTTG
CAAAGAAATGAATATCAGAGAGTGAGAGGCCTTGACATTGCTAGCGTTTTACCGTCGACCTCTAGCTAGA
GCTTGGCGTAATCATGGTCATAGCTGTTTCCTGTGTGAAATTGTTATCCGCTCACAATTCCACACAACAT
ACGAGCCGGAAGCATAAAGTGTAAAGCCTGGGGTGCCTAATGAGTGAGCTAACTCACATTAATTGCGTTG
CGCTCACTGCCCGCTTTCCAGTCGGGAAACCTGTCGTGCCAGCTGCATTAATGAATCGGCCAACGCGCGG
GGAGAGGCGGTTTGCGTATTGGGCGCTCTTCCGCTTCCTCGCTCACTGACTCGCTGCGCTCGGTCGTTCG
GCTGCGGCGAGCGGTATCAGCTCACTCAAAGGCGGTAATACGGTTATCCACAGAATCAGGGGATAACGCA
GGAAAGAACATGTGAGCAAAAGGCCAGCAAAAGGCCAGGAACCGTAAAAAGGCCGCGTTGCTGGCGTTTT
TCCATAGGCTCCGCCCCCCTGACGAGCATCACAAAAATCGACGCTCAAGTCAGAGGTGGCGAAACCCGAC
AGGACTATAAAGATACCAGGCGTTTCCCCCTGGAAGCTCCCTCGTGCGCTCTCCTGTTCCGACCCTGCCG
CTTACCGGATACCTGTCCGCCTTTCTCCCTTCGGGAAGCGTGGCGCTTTCTCATAGCTCACGCTGTAGGT
ATCTCAGTTCGGTGTAGGTCGTTCGCTCCAAGCTGGGCTGTGTGCACGAACCCCCCGTTCAGCCCGACCG
CTGCGCCTTATCCGGTAACTATCGTCTTGAGTCCAACCCGGTAAGACACGACTTATCGCCACTGGCAGCA
GCCACTGGTAACAGGATTAGCAGAGCGAGGTATGTAGGCGGTGCTACAGAGTTCTTGAAGTGGTGGCCTA
ACTACGGCTACACTAGAAGAACAGTATTTGGTATCTGCGCTCTGCTGAAGCCAGTTACCTTCGGAAAAAG
AGTTGGTAGCTCTTGATCCGGCAAACAAACCACCGCTGGTAGCGGTGGTTTTTTTGTTTGCAAGCAGCAG
ATTACGCGCAGAAAAAAAGGATCTCAAGAAGATCCTTTGATCTTTTCTACGGGGTCTGACGCTCAGTGGA
ACGAAAACTCACGTTAAGGGATTTTGGTCATGAGATTATCAAAAAGGATCTTCACCTAGATCCTTTTAAA
TTAAAAATGAAGTTTTAAATCAATCTAAAGTATATATGAGTAAACTTGGTCTGACAGTTACCAATGCTTA
ATCAGTGAGGCACCTATCTCAGCGATCTGTCTATTTCGTTCATCCATAGTTGCCTGACTCCCCGTCGTGT
AGATAACTACGATACGGGAGGGCTTACCATCTGGCCCCAGTGCTGCAATGATACCGCGAGACCCACGCTC
ACCGGCTCCAGATTTATCAGCAATAAACCAGCCAGCCGGAAGGGCCGAGCGCAGAAGTGGTCCTGCAACT
TTATCCGCCTCCATCCAGTCTATTAATTGTTGCCGGGAAGCTAGAGTAAGTAGTTCGCCAGTTAATAGTT
TGCGCAACGTTGTTGCCATTGCTACAGGCATCGTGGTGTCACGCTCGTCGTTTGGTATGGCTTCATTCAG
CTCCGGTTCCCAACGATCAAGGCGAGTTACATGATCCCCCATGTTGTGCAAAAAAGCGGTTAGCTCCTTC
GGTCCTCCGATCGTTGTCAGAAGTAAGTTGGCCGCAGTGTTATCACTCATGGTTATGGCAGCACTGCATA
ATTCTCTTACTGTCATGCCATCCGTAAGATGCTTTTCTGTGACTGGTGAGTACTCAACCAAGTCATTCTG
AGAATAGTGTATGCGGCGACCGAGTTGCTCTTGCCCGGCGTCAATACGGGATAATACCGCGCCACATAGC
AGAACTTTAAAAGTGCTCATCATTGGAAAACGTTCTTCGGGGCGAAAACTCTCAAGGATCTTACCGCTGT
TGAGATCCAGTTCGATGTAACCCACTCGTGCACCCAACTGATCTTCAGCATCTTTTACTTTCACCAGCGT
TTCTGGGTGAGCAAAAACAGGAAGGCAAAATGCCGCAAAAAAGGGAATAAGGGCGACACGGAAATGTTGA
ATACTCATACTCTTCCTTTTTCAATATTATTGAAGCATTTATCAGGGTTATTGTCTCATGAGCGGATACA
TATTTGAATGTATTTAGAAAAATAAACAAATAGGGGTTCCGCGCACATTTCCCCGAAAAGTGCCACCTGA
CGTCGACGGATCGGGAGATCAACTTGTTTATTGCAGCTTATAATGGTTACAAATAAAGCAATAGCATCAC
AAATTTCACAAATAAAGCATTTTTTTCACTGCATTCTAGTTGTGGTTTGTCCAAACTCATCAATGTATCT
TATCATGTCTGGATCAACTGGATAACTCAAGCTAACCAAAATCATCCCAAACTTCCCACCCCATACCCTA
TTACCACTGCCAATTACCTGTGGTTTCATTTACTCTAAACCTGTGATTCCTCTGAATTATTTTCATTTTA
AAGAAATTGTATTTGTTAAATATGTACTACAAACTTAGTAGT
Features (pLannotate 1.2.2; 24 found; start..end, strand, type, name):
    377..634     +  LTR            5' LTR (truncated): truncated 5' long terminal repeat (LTR) from HIV-1
    681..806     +  misc_feature   HIV-1 Ψ: packaging signal of human immunodeficiency virus type 1
    790..1128    +  CDS            HIV-1 gag (fragment): gag protein from human immunodeficiency virus 1; gag
   1303..1536    +  misc_feature   RRE: The Rev response element (RRE) of HIV-1 allows for Rev-dependent mRNA export from the nucleus to the cytoplasm.
   1913..2013    +  CDS            Rev (fragment): human immunodeficiency virus 1 (HIV-1) Rev protein; rev; enhances nuclear export of unspliced and incompletely spliced viral mRNAs
   2028..2143    +  misc_feature   cPPT/CTS: central polypurine tract and central termination sequence of HIV-1 (lacking the first T)
   2188..2473    +  enhancer       CMV enhancer: human cytomegalovirus immediate early enhancer; contains an 18-bp deletion relative to the standard CMV enhancer
   2475..2752    +  promoter       chicken β-actin promoter: No description available
   2753..2951    +  intron         hybrid intron (fragment): hybrid between chicken β-actin (CBA) and minute virus of mice (MMV) introns (Gray et al., 2011)
   3931..4054    +  ncRNA          3' miR-30a: sequence downstream of the 71-nt precursor of the human miR-30a microRNA (Zeng et al., 2002) miRNA
   4068..4567    +  promoter       PGK promoter: mouse phosphoglycerate kinase 1 promoter
   4585..5292    +  CDS            mCherry2: mCherry2 is a basic (constitutively fluorescent) red fluorescent protein published in 2017, derived from Discosoma sp.. It has very low acid sensitivity.
   5304..5891    +  misc_feature   WPRE: woodchuck hepatitis virus posttranscriptional regulatory element
   5905..6303    +  CDS            nef (fragment): NEF_HV1BR - Experimental evidence at protein level: Swiss-Prot protein existence level 1. Extracellular Nef protein targets CD4(+) T-lymphocytes for apoptosis by interacting with CXCR4 surface receptors (PubMed:14990729). From Human immunodeficiency virus type 1 group M subtype B (isolate BRU/LAI) (HIV-1).
   6351..6608    +  LTR            5' LTR (truncated): truncated 5' long terminal repeat (LTR) from HIV-1
   6761..6777    -  protein_bind   lac operator: The lac repressor binds to the lac operator to inhibit transcription in E. coli. This inhibition can be relieved by adding lactose or isopropyl-β-D-thiogalactopyranoside (IPTG). lac repressor encoded by lacI
   6785..6815    -  promoter       lac promoter: promoter for the E. coli lac operon
   6830..6851    -  protein_bind   CAP binding site: CAP binding activates transcription in the presence of cAMP. E. coli catabolite activator protein
   6864..6956    -  CDS            lacI (fragment): lac repressor; lacI; The lac repressor binds to the lac operator to inhibit transcription in E. coli. This inhibition can be relieved by adding lactose or isopropyl-β-D-thiogalactopyranoside (IPTG).
   7139..7727    -  rep_origin     ori: high-copy-number ColE1/pMB1/pBR322/pUC origin of replication
   7898..8758    -  CDS            AmpR: β-lactamase; bla; confers resistance to ampicillin, carbenicillin, and related antibiotics
   8759..8863    -  promoter       AmpR promoter: bla
   8911..9045    +  polyA_signal   SV40 poly(A) signal: SV40 polyadenylation signal
   9212..329     +  CDS            nef (fragment) (across the origin): NEF_HV1BR - Experimental evidence at protein level: Swiss-Prot protein existence level 1. Extracellular Nef protein targets CD4(+) T-lymphocytes for apoptosis by interacting with CXCR4 surface receptors (PubMed:14990729). From Human immunodeficiency virus type 1 group M subtype B (isolate BRU/LAI) (HIV-1).
