[The description below was written by a language model from this plasmid's Addgene catalogue record and pLannotate feature annotations shown in this document.]
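Description:
LBAPCW is an HIV-1-based lentiviral transfer vector built on the pLVX-Puro backbone, intended as an empty shRNAmir (microRNA-embedded shRNA) backbone for RNA interference with a red fluorescent reporter. It is propagated in E. coli through a high-copy ColE1/pUC-type origin and selected with ampicillin via the β-lactamase gene. Remnants of the lac promoter/operator region and an SV40 polyadenylation signal sit in the bacterial backbone. The viral portion is flanked by two HIV-1 LTR annotations and carries the Ψ packaging signal with a partial gag sequence, the Rev response element for Rev-dependent nuclear export of the genomic RNA, and the cPPT/CTS element, which aids nuclear import and transduction. Fragments annotated as nef adjacent to each LTR reflect retained viral sequence rather than an expressed gene.

The payload consists of two tandem expression units. The first is driven by the CBH promoter, annotated here as its components: a CMV enhancer, the chicken β-actin promoter and a hybrid CBA/MVM intron. It directs Pol II transcription of the synthetic miR-AB scaffold. The feature table annotates only the 3' miR-30a flanking sequence of this scaffold, leaving roughly a kilobase between the intron and that flank unannotated, so the remaining content of the miR-AB cassette is not described in the record. Downstream, a mouse PGK promoter drives an mCherry-type red fluorescent protein (annotated as mCherry2), followed by a WPRE to enhance transcript stability and expression. No puromycin resistance gene is annotated despite the backbone name. Target-specific hairpins would be cloned into the miR-AB scaffold, with red fluorescence marking transduced cells. The associated toolkit uses such colour-coded vectors for multiplexed knockdown tracked at the single-cell level.
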