Addgene plasmid #205664: LBAPCW
Purpose: shRNAmir backbone for RNA interference, with mCherry reporter
Depositing lab: Dapeng Wang. Depositing organization: Shandong Medical and Pharmaceutical University. Publication: miR-AB, a miRNA-based shRNA viral toolkit for multicolor-barcoded multiplex RNAi at a single-cell level. Wang D, Xiu J, Zhao J, Luo J. EMBO Rep. 2022 Apr 5;23(4):e53691. doi: 10.15252/embr.202153691. Epub 2022 Feb 24. PubMed 35201651.
Backbone
  Vector backbone: pLVX-Puro
  Backbone manufacturer: Clontech
  Vector type: Lentiviral
Growth in bacteria
  Bacterial resistance: Ampicillin, 100 μg/mL
  Growth temperature: 37°C
  Growth strain: NEB Stable
  Copy number: High Copy
Gene/Insert
  Gene/Insert name: miR-AB
  Species: Synthetic
  Promoter: CBH
  Cloning method: Restriction Enzyme; 5′ cloning site BamHI (unknown if destroyed); 3′ cloning site ApaI (unknown if destroyed)
  Sequencing primers: 3′ PGK Reverse: GCCAGAGGCCACTTGTGTAG
Terms and licenses: Academic/Nonprofit Terms; Industry Terms: Not Available to Industry
How to cite: LBAPCW was a gift from Dapeng Wang (Addgene plasmid # 205664 ; http://n2t.net/addgene:205664 ; RRID:Addgene_205664)
